>Addgene plasmid #39378 | TAL2020 | depositor partial sequence | sequence record 49680 | TAL2020 sequence 1028 bps
GAACCTGACCCCAGACCAGGTAGTCGCAATCGCGAACAATAATGGGGGAAAGCAAGCCCTGGAAACCGTG
CAAAGGTTGTTGCCGGTCCTTTGTCAAGACCACGGCCTTACACCGGAGCAAGTCGTGGCCATTGCAAGCA
ACATCGGTGGCAAACAGGCTCTTGAGACGGTTCAGAGACTTCTCCCAGTTCTCTGTCAAGCCCACGGGCT
GACTCCCGATCAAGTTGTAGCGATTGCGTCGCATGACGGAGGGAAACAAGCATTGGAGACTGTCCAACGG
CTCCTTCCCGTGTTGTGTCAAGCCCACGGTTTGACGCCTGCACAAGTGGTCGCCATCGCCAGCCATGATG
GCGGTAAGCAGGCGCTGGAAACAGTACAGCGCCTGCTGCCTGTACTGTGCCAGGATCATGGACTGACCCC
AGACCAGGTAGTCGCAATCGCGTCAAACGGAGGGGGAAAGCAAGCCCTGGAAACCGTGCAAAGGTTGTTG
CCGGTCCTTTGTCAAGACCACGGCCTTACACCGGAGCAAGTCGTGGCCATTGCAAGCAACATCGGTGGCA
AACAGGCTCTTGAGACGGTTCAGAGACTTCTCCCAGTTCTCTGTCAAGCCCACGGGCTGACTCCCGATCA
AGTTGTAGCGATTGCGTCGCATGACGGAGGGAAACAAGCATTGGAGACTGTCCAACGGCTCCTTCCCGTG
TTGTGTCAAGCCCACGGTTTGACGCCTGCACAAGTGGTCGCCATCGCCAACAACAACGGCGGTAAGCAGG
CGCTGGAAACAGTACAGCGCCTGCTGCCTGTACTGTGCCAGGATCATGGACTGACCCCAGACCAGGTAGT
CGCAATCGCGAACAATAATGGGGGAAAGCAAGCCCTGGAAACCGTGCAAAGGTTGTTGCCGGTCCTTTGT
CAAGACCACGGCCTTACACCGGAGCAAGTCGTGGCCATTGCATCCCACGACGGTGGCAAACAGGCTCTTG
AGACGGTTCAGAGACTTCTCCCAGTTCTCTGTCAAGCCCACGGGCTGA
