>Addgene plasmid #39378 | TAL2020 | addgene partial sequence | sequence record 52624 | JDS-TALEN-F 5'-TAGGGGTCGGTAAACAGTGG-3'
TGTGGCGGGTGAGCTTAGGGGGCCTCCGCTCCAGCTCGACACCGGGCAGCTGCTGAAGATCGCGAAGAGA
GGGGGAGTAACAGCGGTAGAGGCAGTGCACGCCTGGCGCAATGCGCTCACCGGGGCCCCCTTGAACCTGA
CCCCAGACCAGGTAGTCGCAATCGCGAACAATAATGGGGGAAAGCAAGCCCTGGAAACCGTGCAAAGGTT
GTTGCCGGTCCTTTGTCAAGACCACGGCCTTACACCGGAGCAAGTCGTGGCCATTGCAAGCAACATCGGT
GGCAAACAGGCTCTTGAGACGGTTCAGAGACTTCTCCCAGTTCTCTGTCAAGCCCACGGGCTGACTCCCG
ATCAAGTTGTAGCGATTGCGTCGCATGACGGAGGGAAACAAGCATTGGAGACTGTCCAACGGCTCCTTCC
CGTGTTGTGTCAAGCCCACGGTTTGACGCCTGCACAAGTGGTCGCCATCGCCAGCCATGATGGCGGTAAG
CAGGCGCTGGAAACAGTACAGCGCCTGCTGCCTGTACTGTGCCAGGATCATGGACTGACCCCAGACCAGG
TAGTCGCAATCGCGTCAAACGGAGGGGGAAAGCAAGCCCTGGAAACCGTGCAAAGGTTGTTGCCGGTCCT
TTGTCAAGACCACGGCCTTACACCGGAGCAAGTCGTGGCCATTGCAAGCAACATCGGTGGCAAACAGGCT
CTTGAGACGGTTCAGAGACTTCTCCCAGTTCTCTGTCAAGCCCACGGGCTGACTCCCGATCAAGTTGTAG
CGATTGCGTCGCATGACGGAGGGAAACAAGCATTGGAGACTGTCCAACGGCTCCTTCCCGTGTTGTGTCA
AGCCCACGGTTTGACGCCTGCACAAGTGGTCGCCATCGCCAACAACAACGGCGGTAAGCAGGCGCTGGAA
ACAGTACA
