[The description below was written by a language model from this plasmid's Addgene catalogue record.]
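Description:
TAL2020 is a mammalian expression plasmid encoding the left monomer of a TALEN pair directed against the eGFP reporter gene (eGFP-TALEN-11-Left). It is built on the JDS74 TALEN expression backbone of about 6.4 kb, which is maintained in E. coli as a high-copy plasmid under ampicillin selection. The vector type is listed as mammalian expression with T7. This indicates that, besides the CMV promoter that drives expression in transfected mammalian cells, a T7 promoter is available, typically used for in vitro transcription of the nuclease mRNA. No feature table accompanies the record, so the origin of replication, polyadenylation signal and other backbone details are not stated.

The insert, roughly 1 kb, is an array of TAL effector repeats, made by the FLASH assembly method according to the associated publication. It was cloned between two BsmBI sites that were destroyed in the process. The repeats sit in frame with elements supplied by the backbone: an N-terminal 3X FLAG tag for detection and a C-terminal wild-type FokI nuclease domain. The depositor gives a 12-nucleotide target binding site for the array. Because FokI cleaves as a dimer, this construct is meant to be co-expressed with the matching right-hand TALEN, so that the two monomers bind flanking half-sites and produce a double-strand break in the intervening spacer. The typical use is targeted disruption of eGFP in reporter cells as a readout of TALEN activity. The record lists the insert species as human, although the target is eGFP. The depositor also notes that the repetitive array is prone to recombination and recommends verifying the plasmid by diagnostic digest before use.
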