Addgene plasmid #39378: TAL2020
Depositing lab: Keith Joung. Depositing organization: Massachusetts General Hospital. Publication: FLASH assembly of TALENs for high-throughput genome editing. Reyon D, Tsai SQ, Khayter C, Foden JA, Sander JD, Joung JK. Nat Biotechnol. 2012 Apr 8. doi: 10.1038/nbt.2170. PubMed 22484455.
Backbone
  Vector backbone: JDS74
  Backbone manufacturer: Joung lab (Addgene Plasmid # 32288)
  Backbone size w/o insert (bp): 6447
  Vector type: Mammalian Expression ; T7
Growth in bacteria
  Bacterial resistance: Ampicillin, 100 μg/mL
  Growth temperature: 37°C
  Growth strain: XL1 Blue
  Copy number: High Copy
Gene/Insert
  Gene/Insert name: eGFP-TALEN-11-Left
  Species: H. sapiens (human)
  Insert size (bp): 1028
  Promoter: CMV
  Tag / fusion protein: 3X Flag (N terminal on backbone); WT FOKI (C terminal on backbone)
  Cloning method: Restriction Enzyme; 5′ cloning site BsmBI (destroyed during cloning); 3′ cloning site BsmBI (destroyed during cloning)
  Sequencing primers: 5′ CMV-F
Terms and licenses: Academic/Nonprofit Terms; Industry Terms: Not Available to Industry
Depositor comments: Target binding site: TGACCTACGGCG To reduce the chance of recombination in this plasmid, do not grow in liquid culture for more than 12-14 hours. It is strongly recommended that users perform a diagnostic digest to verify this plasmid prior to use. For example, a double digest of the plasmid with BamHI and KpnI should result in two bands at 1.7kb and 5.8kb
How to cite: TAL2020 was a gift from Keith Joung (Addgene plasmid # 39378 ; http://n2t.net/addgene:39378 ; RRID:Addgene_39378)
